>Addgene plasmid #200863 | pSCT91: pR6K-Donor(AjTn6022) | addgene full sequence | sequence record 399864 | Addgene NGS Result
GGCTCTAAGGGCTTCTCAGTGCGTTACATCCCTGGCTTGTTGTCCACAACCGTTAAACCTTAAAAGCTTT
AAAAGCCTTATATATTCTTTTTTTTCTTATAAAACTTAAAACCTTAGAGGCTATTTAAGTTGCTGATTTA
TATTAATTTTATTGTTCAAACATGAGAGCTTAGTACGTGAAACATGAGAGCTTAGTACGTTAGCCATGAG
AGCTTAGTACGTTAGCCATGAGGGTTTAGTTCGTTAAACATGAGAGCTTAGTACGTTAAACTTGAGAGCT
TAGTACGTGAAACATGAGAGCTTAGTACGTACTATCAACAGGTTGAACTGCCCATGTTCTTTCCTGCGTT
ATCAGAGCTTATCGGCCAGCCTCGCAGAGCAGGATTCCCGTTGAGCACCGCCAGGTGCGAATAAGGGACA
GTGAAGAAGGAACACCCGCTCGCGGGTGGGCCTACTTCACCTATCCTGCCCGGCTGACGCCGTTGGATAC
ACCAAGGAAAGTCTACACGAACCCTTTGGCAAAATCCTGTATATCGTGCGAAAAAGGATGGATATACCGA
AAAAATCGCTATAATGACCCCGAAGCAGGGTTATGCAGCGGAAAGTAGTAAAACGACGGCCAGTGAATTG
ACGCGTATTGGGATTGTCATTTACAGCAATAGATAAGAGTGTCATGATAAGAAAACAATAGGTTGCCACT
CTAAAATTACACAAATAGATTAGAGTAATGACAGTAATAAGCAAGAGTGGCTTGCAAATTTACACAAATA
CGCACGAGTGGCTGTAAGAGGCATTCTGTCGGGGGGATCCACTAGTGAGCTCATGCATGATCTCGAATTA
GCTTCAAAAGCGCTCTGAAGTTCCTATACTTTCTAGAGAATAGGAACTTCGGAATAGGAACTTCAAGATC
CCCTGATTCCCTTTGTCAACAGCAATGGATAATTCGATTTAACAAATGCATGGCGCAAGGGCTGCTAAAG
GAAGCGGAACACGTAGAAAGCCAGTCCGCAGAAACGGTGCTGACCCCGGATGAATGTCAGCTACTGGGCT
ATCTGGACAAGGGAAAACGCAAGCGCAAAGAGAAAGCAGGTAGCTTGCAGTGGGCTTACATGGCGATAGC
TAGACTGGGCGGTTTTATGGACAGCAAGCGAACCGGAATTGCCAGCTGGGGCGCCCTCTGGTAAGGTTGG
GAAGCCCTGCAAAGTAAACTGGATGGCTTTCTTGCCGCCAAGGATCTGATGGCGCAGGGGATCAAGATCT
GATCAAGAGACAGGATGAGGATCGTTTCGCATGATTGAACAAGATGGATTGCACGCAGGTTCTCCGGCCG
CTTGGGTGGAGAGGCTATTCGGCTATGACTGGGCACAACAGACAATCGGCTGCTCTGATGCCGCCGTGTT
CCGGCTGTCAGCGCAGGGGCGCCCGGTTCTTTTTGTCAAGACCGACCTGTCCGGTGCCCTGAATGAACTG
CAGGACGAGGCAGCGCGGCTATCGTGGCTGGCCACGACGGGCGTTCCTTGCGCAGCTGTGCTCGACGTTG
TCACTGAAGCGGGAAGGGACTGGCTGCTATTGGGCGAAGTGCCGGGGCAGGATCTCCTGTCATCCCACCT
TGCTCCTGCCGAGAAAGTATCCATCATGGCTGATGCAATGCGGCGGCTGCATACGCTTGATCCGGCTACC
TGCCCATTCGACCACCAAGCGAAACATCGCATCGAGCGAGCACGTACTCGGATGGAAGCCGGTCTTGTCG
ATCAGGATGATCTGGACGAAGAGCATCAGGGGCTCGCGCCAGCCGAACTGTTCGCCAGGCTCAAGGCGCG
CATGCCCGACGGCGAGGATCTCGTCGTGACCCATGGCGATGCCTGCTTGCCGAATATCATGGTGGAAAAT
GGCCGCTTTTCTGGATTCATCGACTGTGGCCGGCTGGGTGTGGCGGACCGCTATCAGGACATAGCGTTGG
CTACCCGTGATATTGCTGAAGAGCTTGGCGGCGAATGGGCTGACCGCTTCCTCGTGCTTTACGGTATCGC
CGCTCCCGATTCGCAGCGCATCGCCTTCTATCGCCTTCTTGACGAGTTCTTCTGAATTGAAAAAGGAAGA
GTATGAGGATCCAACATTTCCAATCACTAGTGAATTATCTAGAATTATTCCATTGAGTAAGTTTTTAAGC
ACATCAGCTTCAAAAGCGCTCTTCACTGCCCTCATTCCTAAGAAACCCACCATATCTATAGACAGTTCTG
CGAATATTATCATTTGGGAAACAATCAATAGTTGTGACTTTAACTTTTTTATTTGCAGGCATATCTTTTA
GTGAATTTAATGAAATTCATATATAAATAGTATAGTTTTTATTATCACTCTAGTTTATTTGTGTAAACTC
TGATTTATTTGTGGAACTGACAATCCCAATGGCGCGCCGAGCTTGGCGTAATCATGGTCATAGCTGTTTC
CTGTATGGTGCACTCTCAGTACAATCTTGTAGCACCGCCTACATACCTCGCTCTGCTAATCCTGTTACCA
GCCGGTTGTCAGCCGTTAAGTGTTCCTGTGTCACTCAAAATTGCTTTGAGA
Features (pLannotate 1.2.2; 9 found; start..end, strand, type, name):
    363..471     -  oriT           oriT: incP origin of transfer
    608..628     -  CDS            lacZα (fragment): LacZα fragment of β-galactosidase; lacZ fragment
    857..904     -  protein_bind   FRT: FLP-mediated recombination occurs in the 8-bp core sequence TCTAGAAA (Turan and Bode, 2011). FLP recombinase from the Saccharomyces cerevisiae 2μ plasmid
    963..1259    +  CDS            tnpA (fragment): TN5P_ECOLX - Also known as tnp. Experimental evidence at protein level: Swiss-Prot protein existence level 1. Mediates transposition of transposon Tn5 by a 'cut and paste' mechanism. First, the monomeric transposase binds the 19 bp inverted DNA repeats flanking the transposon. Then, dimerization of the DNA- bound transposase creates a synaptic DNA complex. After nicking of the first DNA strand, excision of the transposon proceeds through a series of intermediates. The transposase then mediates the insertion of the transposon at a new site by strand transfer. The activity of the wild- type tran
   1291..2082    +  CDS            neo: KKA2_KLEPN - Also known as kan, nptII. Experimental evidence at protein level: Swiss-Prot protein existence level 1. Resistance to kanamycin, neomycin, paromomycin, ribostamycin, butirosin and gentamicin B. From Klebsiella pneumoniae.
   2086..2102    +  promoter       AmpR promoter (fragment): bla
   2454..2477    -  misc_feature   bom (fragment): basis of mobility region from pBR322
   2478..2521    +  rep_origin     ori (fragment): high-copy-number ColE1/pMB1/pBR322/pUC origin of replication
   2527..331     -  rep_origin     R6K γ ori (across the origin): γ replication origin from E. coli plasmid R6K; requires the R6K initiator protein pi for replication
