[The description below was written by a language model from this plasmid's Addgene catalogue record and pLannotate feature annotations shown in this document.]
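Description:
pSCT91: pR6K-Donor(AjTn6022) is a small (about 2.6 kb) bacterial donor plasmid built on a pR6K backbone. It supplies the mobile DNA substrate for transposition experiments with AjTn6022, a Tn7-family (Tn6022-type) transposon from Acinetobacter johnsonii. Replication depends on the R6K γ origin, which functions only when the R6K initiator protein pi is provided in trans. The plasmid is therefore maintained at low copy in a pir-expressing E. coli strain (Pir1) and cannot persist in ordinary pir-negative hosts. This conditional replication suits a transposon donor, because kanamycin resistance in a non-permissive recipient can then indicate that the cargo has moved to another replicon rather than that the donor has been retained. An incP origin of transfer (oriT) is also annotated, so the plasmid could in principle be mobilised by conjugation if transfer functions are supplied.

According to the catalogue entry, the payload is a kanamycin-resistance cargo carried within the AjTn6022 donor element. The neo (nptII) coding sequence is the only complete gene annotated, and it also serves as the plasmid's selection marker. It is preceded by a short Tn5-derived tnpA fragment, probably upstream sequence carried over with the resistance cassette, and a single FRT site lies nearby. The automated annotation does not identify the AjTn6022 transposon end sequences, so their positions and the exact boundaries of the mobile segment are not stated. No transposase or target-selector genes appear, so these must be supplied from separate constructs. The small lacZα, AmpR promoter, bom and ColE1 ori fragments appear to be cloning remnants rather than functional parts.
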