Addgene plasmid #200863: pSCT91: pR6K-Donor(AjTn6022)
Purpose: AjTn6022 donor harboring KanR cargo.
Depositing lab: Feng Zhang. Depositing organization: Broad Institute. Publication: Modularity and diversity of target selectors in Tn7 transposons. Faure G, Saito M, Benler S, Peng I, Wolf YI, Strecker J, Altae-Tran H, Neumann E, Li D, Makarova KS, Macrae RK, Koonin EV, Zhang F. Mol Cell. 2023 Jun 15;83(12):2122-2136.e10. doi: 10.1016/j.molcel.2023.05.013. Epub 2023 Jun 1. PubMed 37267947.
Backbone
  Vector backbone: pR6K
  Vector type: Bacterial Expression
Growth in bacteria
  Bacterial resistance: Kanamycin, 50 μg/mL
  Growth temperature: 37°C
  Growth strain: Pir1
  Copy number: Low Copy
Gene/Insert
  Gene/Insert name: AjTn6022
  Species: Acinetobacter johnsonii
  Cloning method: Gibson Cloning
Terms and licenses: Academic/Nonprofit Terms; Industry Terms: Not Available to Industry
How to cite: pSCT91: pR6K-Donor(AjTn6022) was a gift from Feng Zhang (Addgene plasmid # 200863 ; http://n2t.net/addgene:200863 ; RRID:Addgene_200863)
